Addgene plasmid #204854: pCMV-TALE-R-JAK2-Ddd9-C
Purpose: For DdCBE editing using Ddd9 at JAK2 site in human cells
Depositing lab: Caixia Gao. Depositing organization: Institute of Genetics and Developmental Biology, Chinese Academy of Sciences. Publication: Discovery of deaminase functions by structure-based protein clustering. Huang J, Lin Q, Fei H, He Z, Xu H, Li Y, Qu K, Han P, Gao Q, Li B, Liu G, Zhang L, Hu J, Zhang R, Zuo E, Luo Y, Ran Y, Qiu JL, Zhao KT, Gao C. Cell. 2023 Jul 20;186(15):3182-3195.e14. doi: 10.1016/j.cell.2023.05.041. Epub 2023 Jun 27. PubMed 37379837.
Backbone
  Vector backbone: pCMV_BE4max
  Backbone manufacturer: David Liu
  Vector type: Mammalian Expression, CRISPR
Growth in bacteria
  Bacterial resistance: Ampicillin, 100 μg/mL
  Growth temperature: 37°C
  Growth strain: DH5alpha
  Copy number: High Copy
Gene/Insert
  Gene/Insert name: Ddd9-C (alt name: JAK2-TALE Right binding array)
  Species: Synthetic
  Promoter: CMV
  Cloning method: Gibson Cloning
Terms and licenses: Academic/Nonprofit Terms; Industry Terms: Not Available to Industry
Depositor comments: Please visit https://doi.org/10.1101/2023.05.21.541555 for bioRxiv preprint.
How to cite: pCMV-TALE-R-JAK2-Ddd9-C was a gift from Caixia Gao (Addgene plasmid # 204854 ; http://n2t.net/addgene:204854 ; RRID:Addgene_204854)
