[The description below was written by a language model from this plasmid's Addgene catalogue record and pLannotate feature annotations shown in this document.]
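Description:
pCMV-TALE-R-JAK2-Ddd9-C is a 6.2 kb mammalian expression plasmid built on the pCMV_BE4max backbone. It encodes one half of a DdCBE (double-stranded DNA deaminase-derived cytosine base editor) pair directed at a site in the human JAK2 locus. It is propagated in E. coli as a high-copy plasmid through a ColE1/pUC-type origin and selected with ampicillin via the β-lactamase gene. No mammalian selection marker is annotated, so it appears suited to transient transfection. Small remnants of lac regulatory sequences, an SV40 promoter fragment and a pBR322 bom fragment are backbone leftovers with no evident role.

The payload is a single synthetic open reading frame driven by the CMV enhancer and immediate-early promoter and terminated by the bGH polyadenylation signal; a T7 promoter lies near its start. The annotated fragments matching the Xanthomonas effectors AvrXa10 and AvrBs3 correspond to the N- and C-terminal TALE scaffold regions. These flank an unannotated stretch that presumably holds the custom repeat array recognising the right-hand JAK2 half-site. Downstream, a short gap before the UGI coding sequence is where the C-terminal split fragment of the Ddd9 deaminase would be expected, although the feature table does not annotate it. UGI, the uracil glycosylase inhibitor from phage PBS2, protects the deaminated base from excision and so favours C-to-T conversion.

Because the deaminase is split, this plasmid is expected to be co-delivered with a partner construct carrying the left TALE array fused to the complementary N-terminal half, so that activity is reconstituted only when both arrays bind adjacent sequences. The record gives its purpose as Ddd9-based DdCBE editing at JAK2 in human cells. Despite the CRISPR category label, targeting is by TALE protein and no guide RNA or Cas component is present.
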