Features (pLannotate 1.2.2; 17 found; start..end, strand, type, name):
    132..335     +  promoter       CMV promoter: human cytomegalovirus (CMV) immediate early promoter
    352..1050    +  CDS            avrXa10 (fragment): AVX10_XANOO - Experimental evidence at protein level: Swiss-Prot protein existence level 1. Avirulence protein. Induces the hypersensitive response (HR)in rice plants carrying the resistance gene Xa10. Activity depends on the presence of the core repeat domains; replacement with repeat domains from other proteins (AvrBs3 of X.euvesicatoria (AC P14727) or AvrXa7 of this organism) does not elicit the HR. Probably acts as a transcription factor in its host plant (rice) to induce plant resistance or disease. From Xanthomonas oryzae pv. oryzae.
    377..395     +  promoter       T7 promoter: promoter for bacteriophage T7 RNA polymerase
   2641..2829    +  CDS            avrBs3 (fragment): AVRB3_XANEU - Experimental evidence at protein level: Swiss-Prot protein existence level 1. Avirulence protein. Acts as a transcription factor in C.annuum plants. In susceptible plants lacking the Bs3 resistance gene induces expression of a number of genes, including genes homologous to a family of auxin-induced genes, alpha-expansin genes, pectate lyase, anthocyanidin glucoside rhamnosyl transferase and at least one transcription factor, UPA20. Their expression leads to plant hypertrophy in mesophyll cells, probably mainly mediated by UPA20 (PubMed:17962565). In resistant plants induces the h
   2929..3177    +  CDS            UGI: UNGI_BPPB2 - Experimental evidence at protein level: Swiss-Prot protein existence level 1. This protein binds specifically and reversibly to the host uracil-DNA glycosylase, preventing removal of uracil residues from PBS2 DNA by the host uracil-excision repair system. From Bacillus phage PBS2 (Bacteriophage PBS2).
   3272..3496    +  polyA_signal   bGH poly(A) signal: bovine growth hormone polyadenylation signal
   3500..3521    +  promoter       SV40 promoter (fragment): SV40 enhancer and early promoter
   3526..3542    +  misc_feature   MCS (fragment): pBluescript multiple cloning site
   3591..3607    -  protein_bind   lac operator: The lac repressor binds to the lac operator to inhibit transcription in E. coli. This inhibition can be relieved by adding lactose or isopropyl-β-D-thiogalactopyranoside (IPTG). lac repressor encoded by lacI
   3615..3645    -  promoter       lac promoter: promoter for the E. coli lac operon
   3660..3681    -  protein_bind   CAP binding site: CAP binding activates transcription in the presence of cAMP. E. coli catabolite activator protein
   3694..3786    -  CDS            lacI (fragment): lac repressor; lacI; The lac repressor binds to the lac operator to inhibit transcription in E. coli. This inhibition can be relieved by adding lactose or isopropyl-β-D-thiogalactopyranoside (IPTG).
   3969..4557    -  rep_origin     ori: high-copy-number ColE1/pMB1/pBR322/pUC origin of replication
   4728..5588    -  CDS            AmpR: β-lactamase; bla; confers resistance to ampicillin, carbenicillin, and related antibiotics
   5589..5693    -  promoter       AmpR promoter: bla
   5764..5808    -  misc_feature   bom (fragment): basis of mobility region from pBR322
   6039..131     +  enhancer       CMV enhancer (across the origin): human cytomegalovirus immediate early enhancer
>Addgene plasmid #204854 | pCMV-TALE-R-JAK2-Ddd9-C | addgene full sequence | sequence record 404880 | Addgene NGS Result
ATATGCCAAGTACGCCCCCTATTGACGTCAATGACGGTAAATGGCCCGCCTGGCATTATGCCCAGTACAT
GACCTTATGGGACTTTCCTACTTGGCAGTACATCTACGTATTAGTCATCGCTATTACCATGGTGATGCGG
TTTTGGCAGTACATCAATGGGCGTGGATAGCGGTTTGACTCACGGGGATTTCCAAGTCTCCACCCCATTG
ACGTCAATGGGAGTTTGTTTTGGCACCAAAATCAACGGGACTTTCCAAAATGTCGTAACAACTCCGCCCC
ATTGACGCAAATGGGCGGTAGGCGTGTACGGTGGGAGGTCTATATAAGCAGAGCTGGTTTAGTGAACCGT
CAGATCCGCTAGAGATCCGCGGCCGCTAATACGACTCACTATAGGGAGACCCAAGCTGGCTAGCACCATG
GATTACAAGGACCACGACGGCGATTACAAGGACCACGACATCGACTACAAAGACGACGACGACAAGATGG
CCCCTAAGAAAAAGAGGAAGGTGGGCATCCACAGAGGGGTACCTATGATGGTGGACCTGCGGACCCTGGG
TTATAGCCAGCAGCAGCAGGAGAAGATCAAGCCCAAGGTGCGGAGCACCGTTGCCCAGCACCACGAGGCG
CTGGTCGGACACGGATTCACCCACGCCCACATCGTGGCCCTATCTCAGCATCCTGCTGCCCTCGGCACCG
TGGCCGTGAAGTACCAGGATATGATCGCTGCTCTCCCAGAGGCCACACACGAGGCCATCGTGGGAGTGGG
CAAGCAGTGGTCCGGCGCCAGAGCCTTGGAAGCCCTGCTGACCGTGGCTGGCGAGCTGAGAGGACCTCCT
CTGCAGCTGGACACCGGCCAGCTGCTGAAGATCGCCAAGCGGGGCGGCGTGACCGCCGTGGAAGCCGTGC
ACGCTTGGCGGAACGCCCTGACAGGCGCCCCTCTGAACCTGACCCCCGACCAGGTGGTGGCCATCGCCAG
CCACGACGGCGGGAAGCAGGCCCTAGAGACTGTGCAGAGATTGCTGCCTGTGCTGTGCCAGGACCACGGC
CTGACCCCAGAACAAGTCGTGGCTATCGCCAGCAACGGCGGCGGCAAGCAGGCGTTGGAAACAGTGCAGA
GACTGCTGCCCGTGCTGTGTCAGGCCCACGGCCTGACCCCCGATCAGGTCGTGGCCATTGCCAACAACAA
CGGCGGAAAGCAGGCCCTAGAAACCGTGCAGAGACTGCTGCCCGTGCTGTGTCAGGCCCACGGCCTGACA
CCTGCCCAGGTGGTTGCTATCGCCTCCAACATCGGAGGAAAGCAGGCTCTGGAAACCGTGCAGAGACTGC
TGCCTGTGCTGTGCCAGGATCATGGACTGACACCGGATCAGGTGGTGGCCATAGCATCTAACATCGGCGG
CAAGCAAGCCCTGGAGACAGTACAAAGACTTCTGCCTGTGCTGTGCCAGGACCACGGCCTCACACCCGAG
CAGGTGGTGGCCATTGCGTCCAATATCGGCGGAAAGCAGGCCCTGGAGACCGTGCAACGACTGCTCCCAG
TCCTGTGCCAGGCTCACGGACTCACCCCCGATCAGGTGGTGGCTATAGCCTCTAACATCGGCGGCAAGCA
GGCCCTGGAGACAGTGCAAAGACTGCTGCCCGTGCTGTGCCAGGCTCACGGTCTGACCCCTGCTCAGGTG
GTCGCCATCGCCTCTAACATCGGAGGCAAGCAGGCTTTAGAGACCGTTCAAAGACTCCTGCCCGTGCTGT
GTCAGGATCACGGCCTGACCCCTGATCAGGTCGTGGCCATCGCAAACAACAACGGAGGCAAGCAGGCACT
GGAAACCGTGCAGAGACTGCTTCCCGTACTGTGCCAGGACCACGGCCTGACCCCTGAACAGGTGGTTGCC
ATCGCCAGCAACATCGGCGGAAAGCAGGCCCTGGAGACGGTGCAAAGGCTGCTGCCTGTGCTGTGCCAGG
CCCACGGCCTGACCCCTGACCAGGTAGTGGCCATCGCCAGCCACGACGGAGGGAAGCAGGCTCTGGAGAC
AGTGCAGAGACTGCTGCCTGTGCTGTGCCAGGCCCACGGCCTGACCCCTGCTCAGGTGGTGGCCATCGCC
TCCAATGGTGGCGGCAAACAAGCTCTGGAGACAGTGCAGCGGCTTCTGCCTGTGCTGTGCCAGGACCACG
GCCTGACCCCTGACCAGGTGGTGGCTATCGCCTCCCACGATGGCGGCAAACAGGCCTTAGAGACCGTGCA
ACGGCTGCTGCCTGTGCTGTGCCAGGATCACGGGCTGACCCCCGAGCAAGTGGTGGCCATCGCAAGCAAC
GGCGGCGGCAAACAGGCACTTGAAACAGTGCAGCGCCTGCTGCCTGTGCTGTGCCAAGCCCACGGCCTGA
CCCCTGATCAAGTGGTTGCTATCGCCAATAATAACGGCGGCAAACAGGCCCTGGAAACAGTGCAGCGCCT
GCTGCCAGTGCTGTGTCAGGCCCACGGCCTGACACCAGCACAAGTGGTGGCCATCGCCAGCCACGACGGC
GGCAAACAGGCCCTGGAAACAGTGCAGAGACTGCTGCCTGTTCTGTGTCAGGACCACGGACTGACCCCTG
AGCAGGTGGTGGCCATCGCCTCTAACATCGGCGGAAGGCCTGCCCTGGAGAGCATCGTGGCCCAGCTGAG
CAGGCCTGATCCTGCTCTGGCCGCCCTGACCAACGACCACCTGGTCGCCCTGGCCTGTCTGGGCGGCCGG
CCCGCCCTGGACGCCGTGAAGAAGGGCCTGCCCCACGCCCCTGCCCTGATCAAGCGGACAAACAGAAGAA
TTCCTGAAAGAACCAGCCATAGAGTGGCAGGATCCACAGTGACCCCCAGCAGCCGCTGGTCGGCCTCTAG
AACCTTCACAGGAAATGATCGGGACCCCAAGCCGTGGCCAAGAGGCTCCGGAGGAAGCACCAACCTGTCT
GACATCATCGAGAAGGAGACAGGCAAGCAGCTGGTCATCCAGGAGAGCATCCTGATGCTGCCCGAAGAAG
TCGAAGAAGTGATCGGAAACAAGCCTGAGAGCGATATCCTGGTCCATACCGCCTACGACGAGAGTACCGA
CGAAAATGTGATGCTGCTGACATCCGACGCCCCAGAGTATAAGCCCTGGGCTCTGGTCATCCAGGATTCC
AACGGAGAGAACAAAATCAAAATGCTGTCTGGCGGCTCAAAAAGAACCGCCGACGGCAGCGAATTCGAGC
CCAAGAAGAAGAGGAAAGTCTAATGAGTTTAAACCCGCTGATCAGCCTCGACTGTGCCTTCTAGTTGCCA
GCCATCTGTTGTTTGCCCCTCCCCCGTGCCTTCCTTGACCCTGGAAGGTGCCACTCCCACTGTCCTTTCC
TAATAAAATGAGGAAATTGCATCGCATTGTCTGAGTAGGTGTCATTCTATTCTGGGGGGTGGGGTGGGGC
AGGACAGCAAGGGGGAGGATTGGGAAGACAATAGCAGGCATGCTGGGGATGCGGTGGGCTCTATGGCTTC
TGAGGCGGAAAGAACCAGCTGGGGCTCGATACCGTCGACCTCTAGCTAGAGCTTGGCGTAATCATGGTCA
TAGCTGTTTCCTGTGTGAAATTGTTATCCGCTCACAATTCCACACAACATACGAGCCGGAAGCATAAAGT
GTAAAGCCTAGGGTGCCTAATGAGTGAGCTAACTCACATTAATTGCGTTGCGCTCACTGCCCGCTTTCCA
GTCGGGAAACCTGTCGTGCCAGCTGCATTAATGAATCGGCCAACGCGCGGGGAGAGGCGGTTTGCGTATT
GGGCGCTCTTCCGCTTCCTCGCTCACTGACTCGCTGCGCTCGGTCGTTCGGCTGCGGCGAGCGGTATCAG
CTCACTCAAAGGCGGTAATACGGTTATCCACAGAATCAGGGGATAACGCAGGAAAGAACATGTGAGCAAA
AGGCCAGCAAAAGGCCAGGAACCGTAAAAAGGCCGCGTTGCTGGCGTTTTTCCATAGGCTCCGCCCCCCT
GACGAGCATCACAAAAATCGACGCTCAAGTCAGAGGTGGCGAAACCCGACAGGACTATAAAGATACCAGG
CGTTTCCCCCTGGAAGCTCCCTCGTGCGCTCTCCTGTTCCGACCCTGCCGCTTACCGGATACCTGTCCGC
CTTTCTCCCTTCGGGAAGCGTGGCGCTTTCTCATAGCTCACGCTGTAGGTATCTCAGTTCGGTGTAGGTC
GTTCGCTCCAAGCTGGGCTGTGTGCACGAACCCCCCGTTCAGCCCGACCGCTGCGCCTTATCCGGTAACT
ATCGTCTTGAGTCCAACCCGGTAAGACACGACTTATCGCCACTGGCAGCAGCCACTGGTAACAGGATTAG
CAGAGCGAGGTATGTAGGCGGTGCTACAGAGTTCTTGAAGTGGTGGCCTAACTACGGCTACACTAGAAGA
ACAGTATTTGGTATCTGCGCTCTGCTGAAGCCAGTTACCTTCGGAAAAAGAGTTGGTAGCTCTTGATCCG
GCAAACAAACCACCGCTGGTAGCGGTGGTTTTTTTGTTTGCAAGCAGCAGATTACGCGCAGAAAAAAAGG
ATCTCAAGAAGATCCTTTGATCTTTTCTACGGGGTCTGACACTCAGTGGAACGAAAACTCACGTTAAGGG
ATTTTGGTCATGAGATTATCAAAAAGGATCTTCACCTAGATCCTTTTAAATTAAAAATGAAGTTTTAAAT
CAATCTAAAGTATATATGAGTAAACTTGGTCTGACAGTTACCAATGCTTAATCAGTGAGGCACCTATCTC
AGCGATCTGTCTATTTCGTTCATCCATAGTTGCCTGACTCCCCGTCGTGTAGATAACTACGATACGGGAG
GGCTTACCATCTGGCCCCAGTGCTGCAATGATACCGCGAGACCCACGCTCACCGGCTCCAGATTTATCAG
CAATAAACCAGCCAGCCGGAAGGGCCGAGCGCAGAAGTGGTCCTGCAACTTTATCCGCCTCCATCCAGTC
TATTAATTGTTGCCGGGAAGCTAGAGTAAGTAGTTCGCCAGTTAATAGTTTGCGCAACGTTGTTGCCATT
GCTACAGGCATCGTGGTGTCACGCTCGTCGTTTGGTATGGCTTCATTCAGCTCCGGTTCCCAACGATCAA
GGCGAGTTACATGATCCCCCATGTTGTGCAAAAAAGCGGTTAGCTCCTTCGGTCCTCCGATCGTTGTCAG
AAGTAAGTTGGCCGCAGTGTTATCACTCATGGTTATGGCAGCACTGCATAATTCTCTTACTGTCATGCCA
TCCGTAAGATGCTTTTCTGTGACTGGTGAGTACTCAACCAAGTCATTCTGAGAATAGTGTATGCGGCGAC
CGAGTTGCTCTTGCCCGGCGTCAATACGGGATAATACCGCGCCACATAGCAGAACTTTAAAAGTGCTCAT
CATTGGAAAACGTTCTTCGGGGCGAAAACTCTCAAGGATCTTACCGCTGTTGAGATCCAGTTCGATGTAA
CCCACTCGTGCACCCAACTGATCTTCAGCATCTTTTACTTTCACCAGCGTTTCTGGGTGAGCAAAAACAG
GAAGGCAAAATGCCGCAAAAAAGGGAATAAGGGCGACACGGAAATGTTGAATACTCATACTCTTCCTTTT
TCAATATTATTGAAGCATTTATCAGGGTTATTGTCTCATGAGCGGATACATATTTGAATGTATTTAGAAA
AATAAACAAATAGGGGTTCCGCGCACATTTCCCCGAAAAGTGCCACCTGACGTCGACGGATCGGGAGATC
GATCTCCCGATCCCCTAGGGTCGACTCTCAGTACAATCTGCTCTGATGCCGCATAGTTAAGCCAGTATCT
GCTCCCTGCTTGTGTGTTGGAGGTCGCTGAGTAGTGCGCGAGCAAAATTTAAGCTACAACAAGGCAAGGC
TTGACCGACAATTGCATGAAGAATCTGCTTAGGGTTAGGCGTTTTGCGCTGCTTCGCGATGTACGGGCCA
GATATACGCGTTGACATTGATTATTGACTAGTTATTAATAGTAATCAATTACGGGGTCATTAGTTCATAG
CCCATATATTGAGTTCCGCGTTACATAACTTACGGTAAATGGCCCGCCTGGCTGACCGCCCAACGACCCC
CGCCCATTGACGTCAATAATGACGTATGTTCCCATAGTAACGCCAATAGGGACTTTCCATTGACGTCAAT
GGGTGGAGTATTTACGGTAAACTGCCCACTTGGCAGTACATCAAGTGTATC
